>Addgene plasmid #73621 | pLex-FLAG-FASTKD4 mutant delta 226 | addgene full sequence | sequence record 225334 | Addgene Assembled Sequence
CCCGGGGTTATTAATAGTAATCAATTACGGGGTCATTAGTTCATAGCCCATATATGGAGTTCCGCGTTAC
ATAACTTACGGTAAATGGCCCGCCTGGCTGACCGCCCAACGACCCCCGCCCATTGACGTCAATAATGACG
TATGTTCCCATAGTAACGCCAATAGGGACTTTCCATTGACGTCAATGGGTGGAGTATTTACGGTAAACTG
CCCACTTGGCAGTACATCAAGTGTATCATATGCCAAGTACGCCCCCTATTGACGTCAATGACGGTAAATG
GCCCGCCTGGCATTATGCCCAGTACATGACCTTATGGGACTTTCCTACTTGGCAGTACATCTACGTATTA
GTCATCGCTATTACCATGGTGATGCGGTTTTGGCAGTACATCAATGGGCGTGGATAGCGGTTTGACTCAC
GGGGATTTCCAAGTCTCCACCCCATTGACGTCAATGGGAGTTTGTTTTGGCACCAAAATCAACGGGACTT
TCCAAAATGTCGTAACAACTCCGCCCCATTGACGCAAATGGGCGGTAGGCGTGTACGGTGGGAGGTCTAT
ATAAGCAGAGCTCTCTGGCTAACTGTCGGGATCAACAAGTTTGTACAAATAAGTTGGCATGGCAGCTCAC
CTGGTAAAGCGATGCACGTGCCTCCTGAGAGAAGCTGCTCGTCAGGCCCCTGCCATGGCTCCAGTTGGCC
GACTGAGACTTGCCTGGGTAGCCCATAAGACTCTGACTTCCTCAGCCACCTCACCCATTTCCCACCTCCC
AGGTTCCTTGATGGAGCCGGTGGAGAAGGAACGAGCATCTACTCCCTACATAGAGAAGCAGGTGGACCAC
CTCATCAAGAAGGCCACAAGGCCAGAGGAGCTCCTGGAGCTACTTGGTGGCAGTCACGACTTGGACAGCA
ATCAAGCAGCAATGGTACTTATCCGGCTCTCTCACTTGCTGTCTGAGAAGCCAGAAGATAAAGGCTTGCT
CATACAGGATGCCCACTTTCATCAACTTCTCTGTCTGCTCAACAGTCAGATTGCCTCGGTCTGGCATGGT
ACCCTCTCGAAGCTGCTGGGAAGCCTGTATGCTCTGGGCATCCCCAAGGCCTCCAAGGAGCTGCAGTCGG
TGGAGCAGGAGGTCCGCTGGCGCATGCGCAAACTGAAGTATAAGCACCTGGCCTTCCTGGCAGAGTCCTG
TGCCACCCTCTCACAGGAGCAGCACTCGCAGGAGCTGCTGGCTGAGCTGCTCACACACCTGGAAAGGCGT
TGGACAGAAATTGAAGATTCCCACACATTAGTGACCGTCATGATGAAGGTGGGACACCTCTCGGAGCCAC
TAATGAACCGCCTGGAAGACAAGTGCCTGGAGTTGGTGGAGCACTTTGGCCCCAATGAGCTGCGGAAGGT
GCTGGTGATGCTGGCAGCTCAGAGCCGGCGGTCCGTGCCCTTGCTGCGGGCCATCTCCTACCACCTGGTG
CAGAAGCCCTTCTCTCTGACGAAAGATGTGCTCTTGGACGTGGCCTATGCCTATGGCAAACTCAGCTTTC
ACCAGACCCAGGTGTCCCAGCGCCTGGCCACCGACCTGCTATCCCTCATGCCCAGCCTGACTTCTGGTGA
GGTGGCCCACTGTGCCAAGTCCTTCGCCTTACTCAAGTGGCTCAGCCTGCCCCTGTTTGAGGCCTTTGCC
CAGCACGTCCTGAACAGAGCGCAGGACATCACCCTGCCCCACCTGTGCAGCGTACTTCTGGCTTTTGCGC
GTCTGAACTTCCATCCAGACCAAGAGGATCAGTTCTTCAGCCTGGTACATGAGAAGCTGGGGTCAGAGCT
GCCAGGCCTGGAGCCAGCCCTGCAGGTGGACCTGGTGTGGGCCCTGTGTGTGCTGCAGCAGGCACGGGAA
GCAGAGCTGCAAGCCGTCCTCCACCCCGAATTTCACATCCAATTTCTAGGGGGCAAGTCTCAGAAGGATC
AGAACACCTTCCAGAAGCTGCTCCACATCAACGCCACTGCCCTGCTGGAGTACCCCGAGTACTCGGGTCC
CCTTCTGCCTGCCTCGGCTGTGGCCCCTGGGCCCTCAGCCCTTGACAGGAAGGTGACCCCCCTGCAAAAG
GAGCTGCAGGAGACGCTGAAGGGGCTGCTGGGGAGCGCCGACAAGGGCAGCCTCGAGGTGGCCACGCAGT
ATGGCTGGGTGCTGGATGCTGAGGTGCTGCTGGACAGTGACGGCGAGTTTCTGCCCGTAAGGGACTTTGT
GGCACCTCACCTTGCCCAGCCAACTGGGAGCCAGTCACCACCTCCAGGGTCTAAGAGGCTAGCGTTCTTG
CGGTGGGAGTTCCCCAACTTCAACAGCCGAAGCAAGGACTTGCTGGGTCGCTTTGTTCTGGCCCGGCGAC
ACATAGTGGCTGCAGGCTTCCTGATAGTGGACGTCCCATTCTATGAGTGGCTGGAACTCAAGTCTGAATG
GCAGAAAGGCGCCGCCGCCGCGGACGCGATGCGCAAAGCGGTGGCTGAGGAGCTGGCCAAGTGCCCAACT
TTCTTGTACAAAGTGGTTGGTGGATCTGGTGGATCTGGTGGATCTATGGATTACAAGGATGACGATGACA
AGTAGTAATGAGCTAGCGCTAACCGGTGGCGCGTTAAGTCGACAATCAACCTCTGGATTACAAAATTTGT
GAAAGATTGACTGGTATTCTTAACTATGTTGCTCCTTTTACGCTATGTGGATACGCTGCTTTAATGCCTT
TGTATCATGCTATTGCTTCCCGTATGGCTTTCATTTTCTCCTCCTTGTATAAATCCTGGTTGCTGTCTCT
TTATGAGGAGTTGTGGCCCGTTGTCAGGCAACGTGGCGTGGTGTGCACTGTGTTTGCTGACGCAACCCCC
ACTGGTTGGGGCATTGCCACCACCTGTCAGCTCCTTTCCGGGACTTTCGCTTTCCCCCTCCCTATTGCCA
CGGCGGAACTCATCGCCGCCTGCCTTGCCCGCTGCTGGACAGGGGCTCGGCTGTTGGGCACTGACAATTC
CGTGGTGTTGTCGGGGAAATCATCGTCCTTTCCTTGGCTGCTCGCCTGTGTTGCCACCTGGATTCTGCGC
GGGACGTCCTTCTGCTACGTCCCTTCGGCCCTCAATCCAGCGGACCTTCCTTCCCGCGGCCTGCTGCCGG
CTCTGCGGCCTCTTCCGCGTCTTCGCCTTCGCCCTCAGACGAGTCGGATCTCCCTTTGGGCCGCCTCCCC
GCGTCGACTTTAAGACCAATGACTTACAAGGCAGCTGTAGATCTTAGCCACTTTTTAAAAGAAAAGGGGG
GACTGGAAGGGCTAATTCACTCCCAACGAAGACAAGATCTGCTTTTTGCTTGTACTGGGTCTCTCTGGTT
AGACCAGATCTGAGCCTGGGAGCTCTCTGGCTAACTAGGGAACCCACTGCTTAAGCCTCAATAAAGCTTG
CCTTGAGTGCTTCAAGTAGTGTGTGCCCGTCTGTTGTGTGACTCTGGTAACTAGAGATCCCTCAGACCCT
TTTAGTCAGTGTGGAAAATCTCTAGCAGTACGTATAGTAGTTCATGTCATCTTATTATTCAGTATTTATA
ACTTGCAAAGAAATGAATATCAGAGAGTGAGAGGAACTTGTTTATTGCAGCTTATAATGGTTACAAATAA
AGCAATAGCATCACAAATTTCACAAATAAAGCATTTTTTTCACTGCATTCTAGTTGTGGTTTGTCCAAAC
TCATCAATGTATCTTATCATGTCTGGCTCTAGCTATCCCGCCCCTAACTCCGCCCATCCCGCCCCTAACT
CCGCCCAGTTCCGCCCATTCTCCGCCCCATGGCTGACTAATTTTTTTTATTTATGCAGAGGCCGAGGCCG
CCTCGGCCTCTGAGCTATTCCAGAAGTAGTGAGGAGGCTTTTTTGGAGGCCTAGGGACGTACCCAATTCG
CCCTATAGTGAGTCGTATTACGCGCGCTCACTGGCCGTCGTTTTACAACGTCGTGACTGGGAAAACCCTG
GCGTTACCCAACTTAATCGCCTTGCAGCACATCCCCCTTTCGCCAGCTGGCGTAATAGCGAAGAGGCCCG
CACCGATCGCCCTTCCCAACAGTTGCGCAGCCTGAATGGCGAATGGG
[124 nt withheld, positions 4108-4231]
C
[91 nt withheld, positions 4233-4323]
A
[49 nt withheld, positions 4325-4373]
CCTTTGACGTTGGAGTCCACGTTCTTT
[37 nt withheld, positions 4401-4437]
ACCCTATCTCGGTCTATTCTTTTGATTTATAAGGGATTTTGCCGATTTCGGCCTATTGGTTAAAAAATGA
GCTGATTTAACAAAAATTTAACGCGAATTTTAACAAAATATTAACGCTTACAATTTAGGTGGCACTTTTC
GGGGAAATGTGCGCGGAACCCCTATTTGTTTATTTTTCTAAATACATTCAAATATGTATCCGCTCATGAG
ACAATAACCCTGATAAATGCTTCAATAATATTGAAAAAGGAAGAGTATGAGTATTCAACATTTCCGTGTC
GCCCTTATTCCCTTTTTTGCGGCATTTTGCCTTCCTGTTTTTGCTCACCCAGAAACGCTGGTGAAAGTAA
AAGATGCTGAAGATCAGTTGGGTGCACGAGTGGGTTACATCGAACTGGATCTCAACAGCGGTAAGATCCT
TGAGAGTTTTCGCCCCGAAGAACGTTTTCCAATGATGAGCACTTTTAAAGTTCTGCTATGTGGCGCGGTA
TTATCCCGTATTGACGCCGGGCAAGAGCAACTCGGTCGCCGCATACACTATTCTCAGAATGACTTGGTTG
AGTACTCACCAGTCACAGAAAAGCATCTTACGGATGGCATGACAGTAAGAGAATTATGCAGTGCTGCCAT
AACCATGAGTGATAACACTGCGGCCAACTTACTTCTGACAACGATCGGAGGACCGAAGGAGCTAACCGCT
TTTTTGCACAACATGGGGGATCATGTAACTCGCCTTGATCGTTGGGAACCGGAGCTGAATGAAGCCATAC
CAAACGACGAGCGTGACACCACGATGCCTGTAGCAATGGCAACAACGTTGCGCAAACTATTAACTGGCGA
ACTACTTACTCTAGCTTCCCGGCAACAATTAATAGACTGGATGGAGGCGGATAAAGTTGCAGGACCACTT
CTGCGCTCGGCCCTTCCGGCTGGCTGGTTTATTGCTGATAAATCTGGAGCCGGTGAGCGTGGGTCTCGCG
GTATCATTGCAGCACTGGGGCCAGATGGTAAGCCCTCCCGTATCGTAGTTATCTACACGACGGGGAGTCA
GGCAACTATGGATGAACGAAATAGACAGATCGCTGAGATAGGTGCCTCACTGATTAAGCATTGGTAACTG
TCAGACCAAGTTTACTCATATATACTTTAGATTGATTTAAAACTTCATTTTTAATTTAAAAGGATCTAGG
TGAAGATCCTTTTTGATAATCTCATGACCAAAATCCCTTAACGTGAGTTTTCGTTCCACTGAGCGTCAGA
CCCCGTAGAAAAGATCAAAGGATCTTCTTGAGATCCTTTTTTTCTGCGCGTAATCTGCTGCTTGCAAACA
AAAAAACCACCGCTACCAGCGGTGGTTTGTTTGCCGGATCAAGAGCTACCAACTCTTTTTCCGAAGGTAA
CTGGCTTCAGCAGAGCGCAGATACCAAATACTGTTCTTCTAGTGTAGCCGTAGTTAGGCCACCACTTCAA
GAACTCTGTAGCACCGCCTACATACCTCGCTCTGCTAATCCTGTTACCAGTGGCTGCTGCCAGTGGCGAT
AAGTCGTGTCTTACCGGGTTGGACTCAAGACGATAGTTACCGGATAAGGCGCAGCGGTCGGGCTGAACGG
GGGGTTCGTGCACACAGCCCAGCTTGGAGCGAACGACCTACACCGAACTGAGATACCTACAGCGTGAGCT
ATGAGAAAGCGCCACGCTTCCCGAAGGGAGAAAGGCGGACAGGTATCCGGTAAGCGGCAGGGTCGGAACA
GGAGAGCGCACGAGGGAGCTTCCAGGGGGAAACGCCTGGTATCTTTATAGTCCTGTCGGGTTTCGCCACC
TCTGACTTGAGCGTCGATTTTTGTGATGCTCGTCAGGGGGGCGGAGCCTATGGAAAAACGCCAGCAACGC
GGCCTTTTTACGGTTCCTGGCCTTTTGCTGGCCTTTTGCTCACATGTTCTTTCCTGCGTTATCCCCTGAT
TCTGTGGATAACCGTATTACCGCCTTTGAGTGAGCTGATACCGCTCGCCGCAGCCGAACGACCGAGCGCA
GCGAGTCAGTGAGCGAGGAAGCGGAAGAGCGCCCAATACGCAAACCGCCTCTCCCCGCGCGTTGGCCGAT
TCATTAATGCAGCTGGCACGACAGGTTTCCCGACTGGAAAGCGGGCAGTGAGCGCAACGCAATTAATGTG
AGTTAGCTCACTCATTAGGCACCCCAGGCTTTACACTTTATGCTTCCGGCTCGTATGTTGTGTGGAATTG
TGAGCGGATAACAATTTCACACAGGAAACAGCTATGACCATGATTACGCCAAGCGCGCAATTAACCCTCA
CTAAAGGGAACAAAAGCTGGAGCTGCAAGCTTAATGTAGTCTTATGCAATACTCTTGTAGTCTTGCAACA
TGGTAACGATGAGTTAGCAACATGCCTTACAAGGAGAGAAAAAGCACCGTGCATGCCGATTGGTGGAAGT
AAGGTGGTACGATCGTGCCTTATTAGGAAGGCAACAGACGGGTCTGACATGGATTGGACGAACCACTGAA
TTGCCGCATTGCAGAGATATTGTATTTAAGTGCCTAGCTCGATACATAAACGGGTCTCTCTGGTTAGACC
AGATCTGAGCCTGGGAGCTCTCTGGCTAACTAGGGAACCCACTGCTTAAGCCTCAATAAAGCTTGCCTTG
AGTGCTTCAAGTAGTGTGTGCCCGTCTGTTGTGTGACTCTGGTAACTAGAGATCCCTCAGACCCTTTTAG
TCAGTGTGGAAAATCTCTAGCAGTGGCGCCCGAACAGGGACTTGAAAGCGAAAGGGAAACCAGAGGAGCT
CTCTCGACGCAGGACTCGGCTTGCTGAAGCGCGCACGGCAAGAGGCGAGGGGCGGCGACTGGTGAGTACG
CCAAAAATTTTGACTAGCGGAGGCTAGAAGGAGAGAGATGGGTGCGAGAGCGTCAGTATTAAGCGGGGGA
GAATTAGATCGCGATGGGAAAAAATTCGGTTAAGGCCAGGGGGAAAGAAAAAATATAAATTAAAACATAT
AGTATGGGCAAGCAGGGAGCTAGAACGATTCGCAGTTAATCCTGGCCTGTTAGAAACATCAGAAGGCTGT
AGACAAATACTGGGACAGCTACAACCATCCCTTCAGACAGGATCAGAAGAACTTAGATCATTATATAATA
CAGTAGCAACCCTCTATTGTGTGCATCAAAGGATAGAGATAAAAGACACCAAGGAAGCTTTAGACAAGAT
AGAGGAAGAGCAAAACAAAAGTAAGACCACCGCACAGCAAGCGGCCGCTGATCTTCAGACCTGGAGGAGG
AGATATGAGGGACAATTGGAGAAGTGAATTATATAAATATAAAGTAGTAAAAATTGAACCATTAGGAGTA
GCACCCACCAAGGCAAAGAGAAGAGTGGTGCAGAGAGAAAAAAGAGCAGTGGGAATAGGAGCTTTGTTCC
TTGGGTTCTTGGGAGCAGCAGGAAGCACTATGGGCGCAGCGTCAATGACGCTGACGGTACAGGCCAGACA
ATTATTGTCTGGTATAGTGCAGCAGCAGAACAATTTGCTGAGGGCTATTGAGGCGCAACAGCATCTGTTG
CAACTCACAGTCTGGGGCATCAAGCAGCTCCAGGCAAGAATCCTGGCTGTGGAAAGATACCTAAAGGATC
AACAGCTCCTGGGGATTTGGGGTTGCTCTGGAAAACTCATTTGCACCACTGCTGTGCCTTGGAATGCTAG
TTGGAGTAATAAATCTCTGGAACAGATTTGGAATCACACGACCTGGATGGAGTGGGACAGAGAAATTAAC
AATTACACAAGCTTAATACACTCCTTAATTGAAGAATCGCAAAACCAGCAAGAAAAGAATGAACAAGAAT
TATTGGAATTAGATAAATGGGCAAGTTTGTGGAATTGGTTTAACATAACAAATTGGCTGTGGTATATAAA
ATTATTCATAATGATAGTAGGAGGCTTGGTAGGTTTAAGAATAGTTTTTGCTGTACTTTCTATAGTGAAT
AGAGTTAGGCAGGGATATTCACCATTATCGTTTCAGACCCACCTCCCAACCCCGAGGGGACCCTTGCGCC
TTTTCCAAGGCAGCCCTGGGTTTGCGCAGGGACGCGGCTGCTCTGGGCGTGGTTCCGGGAAACGCAGCGG
CGCCGACCCTGGGTCTCGCACATTCTTCACGTCCGTTCGCAGCGTCACCCGGATCTTCGCCGCTACCCTT
GTGGGCCCCCCGGCGACGCTTCCTGCTCCGCCCCTAAGTCGGGAAGGTTCCTTGCGGTTCGCGGCGTGCC
GGACGTGACAAACGGAAGCCGCACGTCTCACTAGTACCCTCGCAGACGGACAGCGCCAGGGAGCAATGGC
AGCGCGCCGACCGCGATGGGCTGTGGCCAATAGCGGCTGCTCAGCAGGGCGCGCCGAGAGCAGCGGCCGG
GAAGGGGCGGTGCGGGAGGCGGGGTGTGGGGCGGTAGTGTGGGCCCTGTTCCTGCCCGCGCGGTGTTCCG
CATTCTGCAAGCCTCCGGAGCGCACGTCGGCAGTCGGCTCCCTCGTTGACCGAATCACCGACCTCTCTCC
CCAGGGGGTACCACCATGGCCAAGCCTTTGTCTCAAGAAGAATCCACCCTCATTGAAAGAGCAACGGCTA
CAATCAACAGCATCCCCATCTCTGAAGACTACAGCGTCGCCAGCGCAGCTCTCTCTAGCGACGGCCGCAT
CTTCACTGGTGTCAATGTATATCATTTTACTGGGGGACCTTGTGCAGAACTCGTGGTGCTGGGCACTGCT
GCTGCTGCGGCAGCTGGCAACCTGACTTGTATCGTCGCGATCGGAAATGAGAACAGGGGCATCTTGAGCC
CCTGCGGACGGTGCCGACAGGTGCTTCTCGATCTGCATCCTGGGATCAAAGCCATAGTGAAGGACAGTGA
TGGACAGCCGACGGCAGTTGGGATTCGTGAATTGCTGCCCTCTGGTTATGTGTGGGAGGGCCTGCAGCTG
CAGTAGTAAGAATTCTAGATCTTGAGACAAATGGCAGTATTCATCCACAATTTTAAAAGAAAAGGGGGGA
TTGGGGGGTACAGTGCAGGGGAAAGAATAGTAGACATAATAGCAACAGACATACAAACTAAAGAATTACA
AAAACAAATTACAAAAATTCAAAATTTTCGGGTTTATTACAGGGACAGCAGAGATCCACTTTGGCGCCGG
CTCGAGGGGG
Features (pLannotate 1.2.2; 30 found; start..end, strand, type, name):
     65..368     +  enhancer       CMV enhancer: human cytomegalovirus immediate early enhancer
    369..572     +  promoter       CMV promoter: human cytomegalovirus (CMV) immediate early promoter
    619..2511    +  CDS            TBRG4: FAKD4_HUMAN - Also known as CPR2 From Homo sapiens (Human).
   2514..2537    -  protein_bind   attB2: mutant version of attB; recombination site for the Gateway® BP reaction BP Clonase™
   2569..2592    +  CDS            FLAG: FLAG® epitope tag, followed by an enterokinase cleavage site
   2634..3222    +  misc_feature   WPRE: woodchuck hepatitis virus posttranscriptional regulatory element
   3273..3292    +  misc_feature   cPPT/CTS (fragment): central polypurine tract and central termination sequence of HIV-1
   3294..3527    +  LTR            3' LTR (ΔU3): self-inactivating 3' long terminal repeat (LTR) from HIV-1
   3605..3726    +  polyA_signal   SV40 poly(A) signal: SV40 polyadenylation signal
   3766..3901    +  rep_origin     SV40 ori: SV40 origin of replication
   3922..3940    -  promoter       T7 promoter: promoter for bacteriophage T7 RNA polymerase
   3948..4103    +  CDS            lacZα (fragment): LacZα fragment of β-galactosidase; lacZ fragment
   4108..4536    +  rep_origin     f1 ori (sequence partly withheld): f1 bacteriophage origin of replication; arrow indicates direction of (+) strand synthesis
   4589..4693    +  promoter       AmpR promoter: bla
   4694..5554    +  CDS            AmpR: β-lactamase; bla; confers resistance to ampicillin, carbenicillin, and related antibiotics
   5725..6313    +  rep_origin     ori: high-copy-number ColE1/pMB1/pBR322/pUC origin of replication
   6496..6588    +  CDS            lacI (fragment): lac repressor; lacI; The lac repressor binds to the lac operator to inhibit transcription in E. coli. This inhibition can be relieved by adding lactose or isopropyl-β-D-thiogalactopyranoside (IPTG).
   6601..6622    +  protein_bind   CAP binding site: CAP binding activates transcription in the presence of cAMP. E. coli catabolite activator protein
   6637..6667    +  promoter       lac promoter: promoter for the E. coli lac operon
   6675..6691    +  protein_bind   lac operator: The lac repressor binds to the lac operator to inhibit transcription in E. coli. This inhibition can be relieved by adding lactose or isopropyl-β-D-thiogalactopyranoside (IPTG). lac repressor encoded by lacI
   6736..6754    +  promoter       T3 promoter: promoter for bacteriophage T3 RNA polymerase
   6782..7008    +  promoter       RSV promoter: Rous sarcoma virus enhancer/promoter
   7009..7189    +  LTR            5' LTR (truncated): truncated 5' long terminal repeat (LTR) from HIV-1
   7236..7361    +  misc_feature   HIV-1 Ψ: packaging signal of human immunodeficiency virus type 1
   7345..7708    +  CDS            HIV-1 gag (fragment): gag protein from human immunodeficiency virus 1; gag
   7854..8087    +  misc_feature   RRE: The Rev response element (RRE) of HIV-1 allows for Rev-dependent mRNA export from the nucleus to the cytoplasm.
   8464..8490    +  CDS            Rev (fragment): human immunodeficiency virus 1 (HIV-1) Rev protein; rev; enhances nuclear export of unspliced and incompletely spliced viral mRNAs
   8491..8991    +  promoter       hPGK promoter: human phosphoglycerate kinase 1 promoter
   9003..9398    +  CDS            BSD: blasticidin S deaminase; Aspergillus terreus BSD; confers resistance to blasticidin
   9458..9575    +  misc_feature   cPPT/CTS: central polypurine tract and central termination sequence of HIV-1
