[The description below was written by a language model from this plasmid's Addgene catalogue record and pLannotate feature annotations shown in this document.]
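Description:
pLex-FLAG-FASTKD4 mutant delta 226 is a third-generation-style, self-inactivating HIV-1 lentiviral expression plasmid built on the pLex-FLAG backbone. It carries a mutant form of human FASTKD4 (also called TBRG4 or CPR2). In bacteria it is maintained through a high-copy ColE1/pUC-type origin and selected with ampicillin via the β-lactamase gene. An f1 origin, an SV40 origin and leftover lac/T7/T3 cloning-vector elements are also annotated outside the viral region.

The viral genome is transcribed from a chimeric RSV promoter fused to a truncated 5' LTR. It then runs through the Ψ packaging signal with a gag fragment, the Rev response element, and on to a ΔU3 3' LTR followed by an SV40 polyadenylation signal. This arrangement allows packaging when helper functions are supplied in trans and leaves the integrated provirus without LTR promoter activity.

Two internal cassettes sit between the LTRs. A human PGK promoter drives blasticidin S deaminase, which allows selection of transduced mammalian cells. After a cPPT/CTS element, the CMV enhancer/promoter drives the TBRG4 coding sequence. An attB2 Gateway recombination scar lies just downstream of the open reading frame, suggesting Gateway-based insertion, although the record lists the cloning method as unknown. A FLAG epitope follows, positioned as a C-terminal tag, and a WPRE then enhances transcript expression.

The catalogue lists four alanine substitutions (Y616A, L617A, K618A, K620A). Despite "delta" in the name, the recorded change is therefore a cluster of point mutations near the C-terminus rather than a stated deletion. The construct serves to express FLAG-tagged mutant FASTKD4 in mammalian cells, and it was deposited in connection with a functional genomic study of human mitochondrial RNA processing.
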