Addgene plasmid #73621: pLex-FLAG-FASTKD4 mutant delta 226
Purpose: Expression vector containing FASTKD4 mutant delta 226
Depositing lab: Vamsi Mootha. Depositing organization: Massachusetts General Hospital. Publication: Functional genomic analysis of human mitochondrial RNA processing. Wolf AR, Mootha VK. Cell Rep. 2014 May 8;7(3):918-31. doi: 10.1016/j.celrep.2014.03.035. Epub 2014 Apr 18. PubMed 24746820.
Backbone
  Vector backbone: pLex-FLAG
Growth in bacteria
  Bacterial resistance: Ampicillin, 100 μg/mL
  Growth temperature: 37°C
  Growth strain: DH5alpha
  Copy number: High Copy
Gene/Insert
  Gene/Insert name: FASTKD4 (alt name: TBRG4)
  Species: H. sapiens (human)
  Mutation: Y616A, L617A, K618A, K620A
  Entrez Gene: TBRG4 (a.k.a. CPR2, FASTKD4)
  Cloning method: Unknown
  Sequencing primers: 5′ M13F; 3′ M13R
Terms and licenses: Academic/Nonprofit Terms; Industry Terms: Not Available to Industry
How to cite: pLex-FLAG-FASTKD4 mutant delta 226 was a gift from Vamsi Mootha (Addgene plasmid # 73621 ; http://n2t.net/addgene:73621 ; RRID:Addgene_73621)
