>Addgene plasmid #73621 | pLex-FLAG-FASTKD4 mutant delta 226 | addgene partial sequence | sequence record 137537 | M13pUC-Fwd 5'-CCCAGTCACGACGTTGTAAAACG-3'
GGCCCAATATGATTTTATTTTGACTGATAGTGACCTGTTCGTTGCAACAAATTGATGAGCAATGCTTTTT
TATAATGCCAACTTTGTACAAATAAGTTGGCATGGCAGCTCACCTGGTAAAGCGATGCACGTGCCTCCTG
AGAGAAGCTGCTCGTCAGGCCCCTGCCATGGCTCCAGTTGGCCGACTGAGACTTGCCTGGGTAGCCCATA
AGACTCTGACTTCCTCAGCCACCTCACCCATTTCCCACCTCCCAGGTTCCTTGATGGAGCCGGTGGAGAA
GGAACGAGCATCTACTCCCTACATAGAGAAGCAGGTGGACCACCTCATCAAGAAGGCCACAAGGCCAGAG
GAGCTCCTGGAGCTACTTGGTGGCAGTCACGACTTGGACAGCAATCAAGCAGCAATGGTACTTATCCGGC
TCTCTCACTTGCTGTCTGAGAAGCCAGAAGATAAAGGCTTGCTCATACAGGATGCCCACTTTCATCAACT
TCTCTGTCTGCTCAACAGTCAGATTGCCTCGGTCTGGCATGGTACCCTCTCGAAGCTGCTGGGAAGCCTG
TATGCTCTGGGCATCCCCAAGGCCTCCAAGGAGCTGCAGTCGGTGGAGCAGGAGGTCCGCTGGCGCATGC
GCAAACTGAAGTATAAGCACCTGGCCTTCCTGGCAGAGTCCTGTGCCACCCTCTCACAGGAGCAGCACTC
GCAGGAGCTGCTGGCTGAGCTGCTCACACACCTGGAAAGGCGTTGGACAGAAATTGAAGATTCCCACACA
TTAGTGACCGTCATGATGAAGGTGGGACACCTCTCGGAGCCACTAATGAACCGCCTGGAAGACAAGTGCC
TGGAGTTGGTGGAGCACTTTGGCCCCAATGAGCTGCGGAAGGTGCTGGTGATGCTGGCAGCTCAA
