>Addgene plasmid #73621 | pLex-FLAG-FASTKD4 mutant delta 226 | addgene partial sequence | sequence record 137539 | M13pUC-Rev 5'-AGCGGATAACAATTTCACACAGG-3'
GCAATACTTTTGTAGTCTTGCAACATGGTAACGATGAGTTAGCAACATGCCTTACAAGGAGAGAAAAAGC
ACCGTGCATGCCGATTGGTGGAAGTAAGGTGGTACGATCGTGCCTTATTAGGAAGGCAACAGACGGGTCT
GACATGGATTGGACGAACCACTGAATTGCCGCATTGCAGAGATATTGTATTTAAGTGCCTAGCTCGATAC
ATAAACGGGTCTCTCTGGTTAGACCAGATCTGAGCCTGGGAGCCCTCTGGCTAACTAGGGAACCCACTGC
TTAAGCCTCAATAAAGCTTGCCTTGAGTGCTTCAAGTAGTGTGTGCCCGTCTGTTGTGTGACTCTGGTAA
CTAGAGATCCCTCAGACCCTTTTAGTCAGTGTGGAAAATCTCTAGCAGTGGCGCCCGAACAGGGACTTGA
AAGCGAAAGGGAAACCAGAGGAGCTCTCTCGACGCAGGACTCGGCTTGCTGAAGCGCGCACGGCAAGAGG
CGAGGGGCGGCGACTGGTGAGTACGCCAAAAATTTTGACTAGCGGAGGCTAGAAGGAGAGAGATGGGTGC
GAGAGCGTCAGTATTAAGCGGGGGAGAATTAGATCGCGATGGGAAAAAATTCGGTTAAGGCCAGGGGGAA
AGAAAAAATATAAATTAAAACATATAGTATGGGCAAGCAGGGAGCTAGAACGATTCGCAGTTAATCCTGG
CCTGTTAGAAACATCAGAAGGCTGTAGACAAATACTGGGACAGCTACAACCATCCCTTCAGACAGGAATC
AGAAGA
