>Addgene plasmid #73621 | pLex-FLAG-FASTKD4 mutant delta 226 | addgene partial sequence | sequence record 225329 | CMV-F 5'-CGCAAATGGGCGGTAGGCGTG-3'
AGAGCTCTCTGGCTAACTGTCGGGATCAACAAGTTTGTACAAATAAGTTGGCATGGCAGCTCACCTGGTA
AAGCGATGCACGTGCCTCCTGAGAGAAGCTGCTCGTCAGGCCCCTGCCATGGCTCCAGTTGGCCGACTGA
GACTTGCCTGGGTAGCCCATAAGACTCTGACTTCCTCAGCCACCTCACCCATTTCCCACCTCCCAGGTTC
CTTGATGGAGCCGGTGGAGAAGGAACGAGCATCTACTCCCTACATAGAGAAGCAGGTGGACCACCTCATC
AAGAAGGCCACAAGGCCAGAGGAGCTCCTGGAGCTACTTGGTGGCAGTCACGACTTGGACAGCAATCAAG
CAGCAATGGTACTTATCCGGCTCTCTCACTTGCTGTCTGAGAAGCCAGAAGATAAAGGCTTGCTCATACA
GGATGCCCACTTTCATCAACTTCTCTGTCTGCTCAACAGTCAGATTGCCTCGGTCTGGCATGGTACCCTC
TCGAAGCTGCTGGGAAGCCTGTATGCTCTGGGCATCCCCAAGGCCTCCAAGGAGCTGCAGTCGGTGGAGC
AGGAGGTCCGCTGGCGCATGCGCAAACTGAAGTATAAGCACCTGGCCTTCCTGGCAGAGTCCTGTGCCAC
CCTCTCACAGGAGCAGCACTCGCAGGAGCTGCTGGCTGAGCTGCTCACACACCTGGAAAGGCGTTGGACA
GAAATTGAAGATTCCCACACATTAGTGACCGTCATGATGAAGGTGGGACACCTCTCGGAGCCACTAATGA
ACCGCCTGGAAGACAAGTGCCTGGAGTTGGTGGAGCACTTTGGCCCCAATGAGCTGCGGAAGGTGCTGGT
GATGCTGGCAGCTCA
