>Addgene plasmid #73621 | pLex-FLAG-FASTKD4 mutant delta 226 | addgene partial sequence | sequence record 225330 | WPRE-R 5'-CATAGCGTAAAAGGAGCAACA-3'
AAATTTTGTAATCCAGAGGTTGATTGTCGACTTAACGCGCCACCGGTTAGCGCTAGCTCATTACTACTTG
TCATCGTCATCCTTGTAATCCATAGATCCACCAGATCCACCAGATCCACCAACCACTTTGTACAAGAAAG
TTGGGCACTTGGCCAGCTCCTCAGCCACCGCTTTGCGCATCGCGTCCGCGGCGGCGGCGCCTTTCTGCCA
TTCAGACTTGAGTTCCAGCCACTCATAGAATGGGACGTCCACTATCAGGAAGCCTGCAGCCACTATGTGT
CGCCGGGCCAGAACAAAGCGACCCAGCAAGTCCTTGCTTCGGCTGTTGAAGTTGGGGAACTCCCACCGCA
AGAACGCTAGCCTCTTAGACCCTGGAGGTGGTGACTGGCTCCCAGTTGGCTGGGCAAGGTGAGGTGCCAC
AAAGTCCCTTACGGGCAGAAACTCGCCGTCACTGTCCAGCAGCACCTCAGCATCCAGCACCCAGCCATAC
TGCGTGGCCACCTCGAGGCTGCCCTTGTCGGCGCTCCCCAGCAGCCCCTTCAGCGTCTCCTGCAGCTCCT
TTTGCAGGGGGGTCACCTTCCTGTCAAGGGCTGAGGGCCCAGGGGCCACAGCCGAGGCAGGCAGAAGGGG
ACCCGAGTACTCGGGGTACTCCAGCAGGGCAGTGGCGTTGATGTGGAGCAGCTTCTGGAAGGTGTTCTGA
TCCTTCTGAGACTTGCCCCCTAGAAATTGGATGTGAAATTCGGGGTGGAGGACGGCTTGCAGCTCTGCTT
CCCGTGCCTGCTGCAGCACACACAGGGCCCACACCAGGTCCACCTGCA
