>Addgene plasmid #73621 | pLex-FLAG-FASTKD4 mutant delta 226 | addgene partial sequence | sequence record 225340 | Addgene Partial NGS Result
AGAGCTCTCTGGCTAACTGTCGGGATCAACAAGTTTGTACAAATAAGTTGGCATGGCAGCTCACCTGGTA
AAGCGATGCACGTGCCTCCTGAGAGAAGCTGCTCGTCAGGCCCCTGCCATGGCTCCAGTTGGCCGACTGA
GACTTGCCTGGGTAGCCCATAAGACTCTGACTTCCTCAGCCACCTCACCCATTTCCCACCTCCCAGGTTC
CTTGATGGAGCCGGTGGAGAAGGAACGAGCATCTACTCCCTACATAGAGAAGCAGGTGGACCACCTCATC
AAGAAGGCCACAAGGCCAGAGGAGCTCCTGGAGCTACTTGGTGGCAGTCACGACTTGGACAGCAATCAAG
CAGCAATGGTACTTATCCGGCTCTCTCACTTGCTGTCTGAGAAGCCAGAAGATAAAGGCTTGCTCATACA
GGATGCCCACTTTCATCAACTTCTCTGTCTGCTCAACAGTCAGATTGCCTCGGTCTGGCATGGTACCCTC
TCGAAGCTGCTGGGAAGCCTGTATGCTCTGGGCATCCCCAAGGCCTCCAAGGAGCTGCAGTCGGTGGAGC
AGGAGGTCCGCTGGCGCATGCGCAAACTGAAGTATAAGCACCTGGCCTTCCTGGCAGAGTCCTGTGCCAC
CCTCTCACAGGAGCAGCACTCGCAGGAGCTGCTGGCTGAGCTGCTCACACACCTGGAAAGGCGTTGGACA
GAAATTGAAGATTCCCACACATTAGTGACCGTCATGATGAAGGTGGGACACCTCTCGGAGCCACTAATGA
ACCGCCTGGAAGACAAGTGCCTGGAGTTGGTGGAGCACTTTGGCCCCAATGAGCTGCGGAAGGTGCTGGT
GATGCTGGCAGCTCAGAGCCGGCGGTCCGTGCCCTTGCTGCGGGCCATCTCCTACCACCTGGTGCAGAAG
CCCTTCTCTCTGACGAAAGATGTGCTCTTGGACGTGGCCTATGCCTATGGCAAACTCAGCTTTCACCAGA
CCCAGGTGTCCCAGCGCCTGGCCACCGACCTGCTATCCCTCATGCCCAGCCTGACTTCTGGTGAGGTGGC
CCACTGTGCCAAGTCCTTCGCCTTACTCAAGTGGCTCAGCCTGCCCCTGTTTGAGGCCTTTGCCCAGCAC
GTCCTGAACAGAGCGCAGGACATCACCCTGCCCCACCTGTGCAGCGTACTTCTGGCTTTTGCGCGTCTGA
ACTTCCATCCAGACCAAGAGGATCAGTTCTTCAGCCTGGTACATGAGAAGCTGGGGTCAGAGCTGCCAGG
CCTGGAGCCAGCCCTGCAGGTGGACCTGGTGTGGGCCCTGTGTGTGCTGCAGCAGGCACGGGAAGCAGAG
CTGCAAGCCGTCCTCCACCCCGAATTTCACATCCAATTTCTAGGGGGCAAGTCTCAGAAGGATCAGAACA
CCTTCCAGAAGCTGCTCCACATCAACGCCACTGCCCTGCTGGAGTACCCCGAGTACTCGGGTCCCCTTCT
GCCTGCCTCGGCTGTGGCCCCTGGGCCCTCAGCCCTTGACAGGAAGGTGACCCCCCTGCAAAAGGAGCTG
CAGGAGACGCTGAAGGGGCTGCTGGGGAGCGCCGACAAGGGCAGCCTCGAGGTGGCCACGCAGTATGGCT
GGGTGCTGGATGCTGAGGTGCTGCTGGACAGTGACGGCGAGTTTCTGCCCGTAAGGGACTTTGTGGCACC
TCACCTTGCCCAGCCAACTGGGAGCCAGTCACCACCTCCAGGGTCTAAGAGGCTAGCGTTCTTGCGGTGG
GAGTTCCCCAACTTCAACAGCCGAAGCAAGGACTTGCTGGGTCGCTTTGTTCTGGCCCGGCGACACATAG
TGGCTGCAGGCTTCCTGATAGTGGACGTCCCATTCTATGAGTGGCTGGAACTCAAGTCTGAATGGCAGAA
AGGCGCCGCCGCCGCGGACGCGATGCGCAAAGCGGTGGCTGAGGAGCTGGCCAAGTGCCCAACTTTCTTG
TACAAAGTGGTTGGTGGATCTGGTGGATCTGGTGGATCTATGGATTACAAGGATGACGATGACAAGTAGT
AATGAGCTAGCGCTAACCGGTGGCGCGTTAAGTCGACAATCAACCTCTGGATTACAAAATTTGTGAAAGA
TTGACTGGTATTCTTAACTATGTTGCTCCTTTTACGCTATGTGGATACGCTGCTTTAATGCCTTTGTATC
ATGCTATTGCTTCCCGTATGGCTTTCATTTTCTCCTCCTTGTATAAATCCTGGTTGCTGTCTCTTTATGA
GGAGTTGTGGCCCGTTGTCAGGCAACGTGGCGTGGTGTGCACTGTGTTTGCTGACGCAACCCCCACTGGT
TGGGGCATTGCCACCACCTGTCAGCTCCTTTCCGGGACTTTCGCTTTCCCCCTCCCTATTGCCACGGCGG
AACTCATCGCCGCCTGCCTTGCCCGCTGCTGGACAGGGGCTCGGCTGTTGGGCACTGACAATTCCGTGGT
GTTGTCGGGGAAATCATCGTCCTTTCCTTGGCTGCTCGCCTGTGTTGCCACCTGGATTCTGCGCGGGACG
TCCTTCTGCTACGTCCCTTCGGCCCTCAATCCAGCGGACCTTCCTTCCCGCGGCCTGCTGCCGGCTCTGC
GGCCTCTTCCGCGTCTTCGCCTTCGCCCTCAGACGAGTCGGATCTCCCTTTGGGCCGCCTCCCCGCGTCG
ACTTTAAGACCAATGACTTACAAGGCAGCTGTAGATCTTAGCCACTTTTTAAAAGAAAAGGGGGGACTGG
AAGGGCTAATTCACTCCCAACGAAGACAAGATCTGCTTTTTGCTTGTACTGGGTCTCTCTGGTTAGACCA
GATCTGAGCCTGGGAGCTCTCTGGCTAACTAGGGAACCCACTGCTTAAGCCTCAATAAAGCTTGCCTTGA
GTGCTTCAAGTAGTGTGTGCCCGTCTGTTGTGTGACTCTGGTAACTAGAGATCCCTCAGACCCTTTTAGT
CAGTGTGGAAAATCTCTAGCAGTACGTATAGTAGTTCATGTCATCTTATTATTCAGTATTTATAACTTGC
AAAGAAATGAATATCAGAGAGTGAGAGGAACTTGTTTATTGCAGCTTATAATGGTTACAAATAAAGCAAT
AGCATCACAAATTTCACAAATAAAGCATTTTTTTCACTGCATTCTAGTTGTGGTTTGTCCAAACTCATCA
ATGTATCTTATCATGTCTGGCTCTAGCTATCCCGCCCCTAACTCCGCCCATCCCGCCCCTAACTCCGCCC
AGTTCCGCCCATTCTCCGCCCCATGGCTGACTAATTTTTTTTATTTATGCAGAGGCCGAGGCCGCCTCGG
CCTCTGAGCTATTCCAGAAGTAGTGAGGAGGCTTTTTTGGAGGCCTAGGGACGTACCCAATTCGCCCTAT
AGTGAGTCGTATTACGCGCGCTCACTGGCCGTCGTTTTACAACGTCGTGACTGGGAAAACCCTGGCGTTA
CCCAACTTAATCGCCTTGCAGCACATCCCCCTTTCGCCAGCTGGCGTAATAGCGAAGAGGCCCGCACCGA
TCGCCCTTCCCAACAGTTGCGCAGCCTGAATGGCGAATGGG
[124 nt withheld, positions 3542-3665]
C
[91 nt withheld, positions 3667-3757]
A
[49 nt withheld, positions 3759-3807]
CCTTTGACGTTGGAGTCCACGTTCTTT
[37 nt withheld, positions 3835-3871]
ACCCTATCTCGGTCTATTCTTTTGATTTATAAGGGATTTTGCCGATTTCGGCCTATTGGTTAAAAAATGA
GCTGATTTAACAAAAATTTAACGCGAATTTTAACAAAATATTAACGCTTACAATTTAGGTGGCACTTTTC
GGGGAAATGTGCGCGGAACCCCTATTTGTTTATTTTTCTAAATACATTCAAATATGTATCCGCTCATGAG
ACAATAACCCTGATAAATGCTTCAATAATATTGAAAAAGGAAGAGTATGAGTATTCAACATTTCCGTGTC
GCCCTTATTCCCTTTTTTGCGGCATTTTGCCTTCCTGTTTTTGCTCACCCAGAAACGCTGGTGAAAGTAA
AAGATGCTGAAGATCAGTTGGGTGCACGAGTGGGTTACATCGAACTGGATCTCAACAGCGGTAAGATCCT
TGAGAGTTTTCGCCCCGAAGAACGTTTTCCAATGATGAGCACTTTTAAAGTTCTGCTATGTGGCGCGGTA
TTATCCCGTATTGACGCCGGGCAAGAGCAACTCGGTCGCCGCATACACTATTCTCAGAATGACTTGGTTG
AGTACTCACCAGTCACAGAAAAGCATCTTACGGATGGCATGACAGTAAGAGAATTATGCAGTGCTGCCAT
AACCATGAGTGATAACACTGCGGCCAACTTACTTCTGACAACGATCGGAGGACCGAAGGAGCTAACCGCT
TTTTTGCACAACATGGGGGATCATGTAACTCGCCTTGATCGTTGGGAACCGGAGCTGAATGAAGCCATAC
CAAACGACGAGCGTGACACCACGATGCCTGTAGCAATGGCAACAACGTTGCGCAAACTATTAACTGGCGA
ACTACTTACTCTAGCTTCCCGGCAACAATTAATAGACTGGATGGAGGCGGATAAAGTTGCAGGACCACTT
CTGCGCTCGGCCCTTCCGGCTGGCTGGTTTATTGCTGATAAATCTGGAGCCGGTGAGCGTGGGTCTCGCG
GTATCATTGCAGCACTGGGGCCAGATGGTAAGCCCTCCCGTATCGTAGTTATCTACACGACGGGGAGTCA
GGCAACTATGGATGAACGAAATAGACAGATCGCTGAGATAGGTGCCTCACTGATTAAGCATTGGTAACTG
TCAGACCAAGTTT
